Addgene plasmid #196484: pcpBpaRS
Purpose: To express benzoylphenylalanine-specific variant of E. coli TyrRS (pBpaRS) and its cognate amber suppressor tRNA to allow UAG codon to be translated into benzoylphenylalanine.
Depositing lab: Kensaku Sakamoto. Depositing organization: RIKEN Center for Biosystems Dynamics Research, Kobe. Publication: Site-specific incorporation of unnatural amino acids into proteins in mammalian cells. Hino N, Sakamoto K, Yokoyama S. Methods Mol Biol. 2012;794:215-28. doi: 10.1007/978-1-61779-331-8_13. PubMed 21956565.
Backbone
  Vector backbone: pcDNA4/TO
  Backbone manufacturer: Thermo Fisher (Invitrogen)
  Backbone size w/o insert (bp): 5100
  Vector type: Mammalian Expression
  Selectable markers: Zeocin
Growth in bacteria
  Bacterial resistance: Ampicillin, 100 μg/mL
  Growth temperature: 37°C
  Growth strain: DH5alpha
  Copy number: High Copy
Gene/Insert
  Gene/Insert name: benzoylphenylalanine-specific variant of E. coli TyrRS (pBpaRS), amber suppressor tRNA
  Species: E. coli (synthetase), Bacillus stearothermophilus (tRNA)
  Promoter: CMV (synthetase), Pol III tRNA promoter (tRNA)
  Cloning method: TOPO Cloning
  Sequencing primers: 5′ Unknown
Resource information
  A portion of this plasmid was derived from a plasmid made by: Synthetic
Terms and licenses: Academic/Nonprofit Terms; Industry Terms: Not Available to Industry
How to cite: pcpBpaRS was a gift from Kensaku Sakamoto (Addgene plasmid # 196484 ; http://n2t.net/addgene:196484 ; RRID:Addgene_196484)
