[The description below was written by a language model from this plasmid's Addgene catalogue record and pLannotate feature annotations shown in this document.]
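Description:
pcpBpaRS is a mammalian expression plasmid built on the pcDNA4/TO backbone that supplies both halves of an orthogonal amber-suppression pair, so that UAG codons in a co-expressed target gene are read as the photo-crosslinking unnatural amino acid p-benzoylphenylalanine. It is propagated in E. coli as a high-copy plasmid through a ColE1/pUC-type origin with ampicillin selection (AmpR under its own bla promoter), and also carries an f1 origin. For selection in mammalian cells it has a Zeocin resistance cassette, in which Sh ble is driven by the SV40 early promoter (with an EM7 promoter for bacterial expression) and terminated by an SV40 poly(A) signal.

The synthetase is a benzoylphenylalanine-specific variant of E. coli tyrosyl-tRNA synthetase. The annotation software identifies this reading frame as tyrS, followed directly by a short fragment annotated as an HA-type epitope, although the catalogue entry mentions no tag. It is transcribed from the CMV enhancer/promoter and ends at the bGH poly(A) signal. The small tet-operator-like hits just downstream of the promoter correspond to the operator sites typical of the TO backbone, which make expression repressible in cells that produce the Tet repressor and constitutive in cells that do not. Upstream of this cassette, the feature table shows eight tandem, same-orientation tRNA annotations. These are consistent with repeated copies of the Bacillus stearothermophilus-derived amber suppressor tRNA, which the record says is expressed from a Pol III tRNA promoter. Multiple copies would be expected to raise suppressor tRNA levels. The plasmid is used for site-specific incorporation of benzoylphenylalanine into proteins in mammalian cells.
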