Features (pLannotate 1.2.2; 32 found; start..end, strand, type, name):
     24..76      -  misc_feature   bom (fragment): basis of mobility region from pBR322
    301..382     +  ncRNA          tRNA: Accession: RF00005 - tRNA
    480..561     +  ncRNA          tRNA: Accession: RF00005 - tRNA
    659..740     +  ncRNA          tRNA: Accession: RF00005 - tRNA
    872..953     +  ncRNA          tRNA: Accession: RF00005 - tRNA
   1051..1132    +  ncRNA          tRNA: Accession: RF00005 - tRNA
   1230..1311    +  ncRNA          tRNA: Accession: RF00005 - tRNA
   1443..1524    +  ncRNA          tRNA: Accession: RF00005 - tRNA
   1622..1703    +  ncRNA          tRNA: Accession: RF00005 - tRNA
   1794..1947    +  CDS            TcR (fragment): tetracycline efflux protein; tet; confers resistance to tetracycline
   1973..2352    +  enhancer       CMV enhancer: human cytomegalovirus immediate early enhancer
   2353..2556    +  promoter       CMV promoter: human cytomegalovirus (CMV) immediate early promoter
   2558..2577    +  promoter       PLtetO-1 promoter (fragment): modified phage lambda PL promoter with tet operator sites (Lutz and Bujard, 1997)
   2579..2598    +  promoter       PLtetO-1 promoter (fragment): modified phage lambda PL promoter with tet operator sites (Lutz and Bujard, 1997)
   2606..2639    +  promoter       TRE3GV promoter (fragment): 3rd-generation Tet-responsive promoter that can be activated by binding of Tet-On® 3G, optimized for retroviral and lentiviral vectors
   2768..4039    +  CDS            tyrS: SYY_ECOLI - Experimental evidence at protein level: Swiss-Prot protein existence level 1. Catalyzes the attachment of L-tyrosine to tRNA(Tyr) in a two- step reaction: tyrosine is first activated by ATP to form Tyr-AMP and then transferred to the acceptor end of tRNA(Tyr) (PubMed:4292198, PubMed:4579631). Can also mischarge tRNA(Tyr) with D-tyrosine, leading to the formation of D-tyrosyl-tRNA(Tyr), which can be hydrolyzed by the D-aminoacyl-tRNA deacylase (PubMed:4292198). In vitro, can also use the non-natural amino acid azatyrosine (PubMed:11006270). From Escherichia coli (strain K12).
   4040..4068    +  CDS            3xHA (fragment): three tandem HA epitope tags
   4113..4337    +  polyA_signal   bGH poly(A) signal: bovine growth hormone polyadenylation signal
   4341..4362    +  promoter       SV40 promoter (fragment): SV40 enhancer and early promoter
   4383..4811    +  rep_origin     f1 ori (sequence partly withheld): f1 bacteriophage origin of replication; arrow indicates direction of (+) strand synthesis
   4825..5154    +  promoter       SV40 promoter: SV40 enhancer and early promoter
   5202..5249    +  promoter       EM7 promoter: synthetic bacterial promoter&nbsp
   5268..5642    +  CDS            BleoR: antibiotic-binding protein; Sh ble from Streptoalloteichus hindustanus; confers resistance to bleomycin, phleomycin, and Zeocin™
   5652..5777    +  CDS            ble (fragment): BLE_KLEPN - Experimental evidence at protein level: Swiss-Prot protein existence level 1. Binding protein with a strong affinity to the bleomycin family of antibiotics. Binds to CL990; an antimitotic-antibiotic compound. From Klebsiella pneumoniae.
   5772..5893    +  polyA_signal   SV40 poly(A) signal: SV40 polyadenylation signal
   5966..5982    -  protein_bind   lac operator: The lac repressor binds to the lac operator to inhibit transcription in E. coli. This inhibition can be relieved by adding lactose or isopropyl-β-D-thiogalactopyranoside (IPTG). lac repressor encoded by lacI
   5990..6020    -  promoter       lac promoter: promoter for the E. coli lac operon
   6035..6056    -  protein_bind   CAP binding site: CAP binding activates transcription in the presence of cAMP. E. coli catabolite activator protein
   6069..6161    -  CDS            lacI (fragment): lac repressor; lacI; The lac repressor binds to the lac operator to inhibit transcription in E. coli. This inhibition can be relieved by adding lactose or isopropyl-β-D-thiogalactopyranoside (IPTG).
   6344..6932    -  rep_origin     ori: high-copy-number ColE1/pMB1/pBR322/pUC origin of replication
   7103..7963    -  CDS            AmpR: β-lactamase; bla; confers resistance to ampicillin, carbenicillin, and related antibiotics
   7964..8068    -  promoter       AmpR promoter: bla
>Addgene plasmid #196484 | pcpBpaRS | addgene full sequence | sequence record 388864 | Addgene NGS Result
GATCGGGAGATCTCCCGATCCCCTATGGTGCACTCTCAGTACAATCTGCTCTGATGCCGCATAGTTAAGC
CAGTATCTGCTCCCTGCTTGTGTGTTGGAGGTCGCTGAGTAGTGCGCGAGCAAAATTTAAGCTACAACAA
GGCAAGGCTTGACCGACAATTGCATGAAGAATCTGCTTAGGGTTAGGCGTTTTGCGCTGCTTCGGCCCTT
TCGTCTTCAAGAATTCAGCGAGTGTTAACCCTGCCTAGCGCTCCGGTTTTTCTGTGCTGAACCTCAGGGG
ACGCCGACACACGTACACGTCGGAGGGGTAGCGAAGTGGCTAAACGCGGCGGACTCTAAATCCGCTCCCT
TTGGGTTCGGCGGTTCGAATCCGTCCCCCTCCAGACAAGTGCGGTTTTTTTCTCCAGCTCCCGCCAGCAG
ACTGGAGCGCTCCGGTTTTTCTGTGCTGAACCTCAGGGGACGCCGACACACGTACACGTCGGAGGGGTAG
CGAAGTGGCTAAACGCGGCGGACTCTAAATCCGCTCCCTTTGGGTTCGGCGGTTCGAATCCGTCCCCCTC
CAGACAAGTGCGGTTTTTTTCTCCAGCTCCCGCCAGCTTCCTGGAGTGCTCCGGTTTTTCTGTGCTGAAC
CTCAGGGGACGCCGACACACGTACACGTCGGAGGGGTAGCGAAGTGGCTAAACGCGGCGGACTCTAAATC
CGCTCCCTTTGGGTTCGGCGGTTCGAATCCGTCCCCCTCCAGACAAGTGCGGTTTTTTTCTCCAGCTCCC
GCGACTACGATATTCGCGCAGAAGCTTAGCGAGTGTTAACCCTGCCTAGCGCTCCGGTTTTTCTGTGCTG
AACCTCAGGGGACGCCGACACACGTACACGTCGGAGGGGTAGCGAAGTGGCTAAACGCGGCGGACTCTAA
ATCCGCTCCCTTTGGGTTCGGCGGTTCGAATCCGTCCCCCTCCAGACAAGTGCGGTTTTTTTCTCCAGCT
CCCGCCAGCAGACTGGAGCGCTCCGGTTTTTCTGTGCTGAACCTCAGGGGACGCCGACACACGTACACGT
CGGAGGGGTAGCGAAGTGGCTAAACGCGGCGGACTCTAAATCCGCTCCCTTTGGGTTCGGCGGTTCGAAT
CCGTCCCCCTCCAGACAAGTGCGGTTTTTTTCTCCAGCTCCCGCCAGCTTCCTGGAGCGCTCCGGTTTTT
CTGTGCTGAACCTCAGGGGACGCCGACACACGTACACGTCGGAGGGGTAGCGAAGTGGCTAAACGCGGCG
GACTCTAAATCCGCTCCCTTTGGGTTCGGCGGTTCGAATCCGTCCCCCTCCAGACAAGTGCGGTTTTTTT
CTCCAGCTCCCGCGACTACGATATTCGCGCAGGAATTCAGCGAGTGTTAACCCTGCCTAGCGCTCCGGTT
TTTCTGTGCTGAACCTCAGGGGACGCCGACACACGTACACGTCGGAGGGGTAGCGAAGTGGCTAAACGCG
GCGGACTCTAAATCCGCTCCCTTTGGGTTCGGCGGTTCGAATCCGTCCCCCTCCAGACAAGTGCGGTTTT
TTTCTCCAGCTCCCGCCAGCAGACTGGAGCGCTCCGGTTTTTCTGTGCTGAACCTCAGGGGACGCCGACA
CACGTACACGTCGGAGGGGTAGCGAAGTGGTTAAACGCGGCGGACTCTAAATCCGCTCCCTTTGGGTTCG
GCGGTTCGAATCCGTCCCCCTCCAGACAAGTGCGGTTTTTTTCTCCAGCTCCCGCCAGCTTCCTGGAGCG
CTCCGGTTTTTCTCCAGCTCCCGCGACTACGATATTCGCGCAGGGATCCTCTACGCCGGACGCATCGTGG
CCGGCATCACCGGCGCCACAGGTGCGGTTGCTGGCGCCTATATCGCCGACATCACCGATGGGGAAGATCG
GGCTCGCCACTTCGGGCTCATGAGCGCTTGTTTCGGCGTGGGTATGGTGGCAGGCCCGATGTACGGGCCA
GATATACGCGTTGACATTGATTATTGACTAGTTATTAATAGTAATCAATTACGGGGTCATTAGTTCATAG
CCCATATATGGAGTTCCGCGTTACATAACTTACGGTAAATGGCCCGCCTGGCTGACCGCCCAACGACCCC
CGCCCATTGACGTCAATAATGACGTATGTTCCCATAGTAACGCCAATAGGGACTTTCCATTGACGTCAAT
GGGTGGAGTATTTACGGTAAACTGCCCACTTGGCAGTACATCAAGTGTATCATATGCCAAGTACGCCCCC
TATTGACGTCAATGACGGTAAATGGCCCGCCTGGCATTATGCCCAGTACATGACCTTATGGGACTTTCCT
ACTTGGCAGTACATCTACGTATTAGTCATCGCTATTACCATGGTGATGCGGTTTTGGCAGTACATCAATG
GGCGTGGATAGCGGTTTGACTCACGGGGATTTCCAAGTCTCCACCCCATTGACGTCAATGGGAGTTTGTT
TTGGCACCAAAATCAACGGGACTTTCCAAAATGTCGTAACAACTCCGCCCCATTGACGCAAATGGGCGGT
AGGCGTGTACGGTGGGAGGTCTATATAAGCAGAGCTCTCCCTATCAGTGATAGAGATCTCCCTATCAGTG
ATAGAGATCGTCGACGAGCTCGTTTAGTGAACCGTCAGATCGCCTGGAGACGCCATCCACGCTGTTTTGA
CCTCCATAGAAGACACCGGGACCGATCCAGCCTCCGGACTCTAGCGTTTAAACTTAAGCTTGGTACCGAG
CTCGGATCCACTAGTCCAGTGTGGTGGAATTCCCACCATGGCAAGCAGTAACTTGATTAAACAATTGCAA
GAGCGGGGGCTGGTAGCCCAGGTGACGGACGAGGAAGCGTTAGCAGAGCGACTGGCGCAAGGCCCGATCG
CGCTCGGTTGCGGCTTCGATCCTACCGCTGACAGCTTGCATTTGGGGCATCTTGTTCCATTGTTATGCCT
GAAACGCTTCCAGCAGGCGGGCCACAAGCCGGTTGCGCTGGTAGGCGGCGCGACGGGTCTGATTGGCGAC
CCGAGCTTCAAAGCTGCCGAGCGTAAGCTGAACACCGAAGAAACTGTTCAGGAGTGGGTGGACAAAATCC
GTAAGCAGGTTGCCCCGTTCCTCGATTTCGACTGTGGAGAAAACTCTGCTATCGCGGCGAACAACTATGA
CTGGTTCGGCAATATGAATGTGCTGACCTTCCTGCGCGATATTGGCAAACACTTCTCCGTTAACCAGATG
ATCAACAAAGAAGCGGTTAAGCAGCGTCTCAACCGTGAAGATCAGGGGATTTCGTTCACTGAGTTTTCCT
ACAACCTGTTGCAGGGTTATGGCTTCGCCTGTGCGAACAAACAGTACGGTGTGGTGCTGCAAATTGGTGG
TTCTGACCAGTGGGGTAACATCACTTCTGGTATCGACCTGACCCGTCGTCTGCATCAGAATCAGGTGTTT
GGCCTGACCGTTCCGCTGATCACTAAAGCAGATGGCACCAAATTTGGTAAAACTGAAGGCGGCGCAGTCT
GGTTGGATCCGAAGAAAACCAGCCCGTACAAATTCTACCAGTTCTGGATCAACACTGCGGATGCCGACGT
TTACCGCTTCCTGAAGTTCTTCACCTTTATGAGCATTGAAGAGATCAACGCCCTGGAAGAAGAAGATAAA
AACAGCGGTAAAGCACCGCGCGCCCAGTATGTACTGGCGGAGCAGGTGACTCGTCTGGTTCACGGTGAAG
AAGGTTTACAGGCGGCAAAACGTATTACCGAATGCCTGTTCAGCGGTTCTTTGAGTGCGCTGAGTGAAGC
GGACTTCGAACAGCTGGCGCAGGACGGCGTACCGATGGTTGAGATGGAAAAGGGCGCAGACCTGATGCAG
GCACTGGTCGATTCTGAACTGCAACCTTCCCGTGGTCAGGCACGTAAAACTATCGCCTCCAATGCCATCA
CCATTAACGGTGAAAAACAGTCCGATCCTGAATACTTCTTTAAAGAAGAAGATCGTCTGTTTGGTCGTTT
TACCTTACTGCGTCGCGGTAAAAAGAATTACTGTCTGATTTGCTGGAAATACCCATACGATGTTCCAGAT
TACGCTTAACTCGAGTCTAGAGGGCCCGTTTAAACCCGCTGATCAGCCTCGACTGTGCCTTCTAGTTGCC
AGCCATCTGTTGTTTGCCCCTCCCCCGTGCCTTCCTTGACCCTGGAAGGTGCCACTCCCACTGTCCTTTC
CTAATAAAATGAGGAAATTGCATCGCATTGTCTGAGTAGGTGTCATTCTATTCTGGGGGGTGGGGTGGGG
CAGGACAGCAAGGGGGAGGATTGGGAAGACAATAGCAGGCATGCTGGGGATGCGGTGGGCTCTATGGCTT
CTGAGGCGGAAAGAACCAGCTGGGGCTCTAGGGGGTATCCCC
[124 nt withheld, positions 4383-4506]
C
[91 nt withheld, positions 4508-4598]
A
[49 nt withheld, positions 4600-4648]
CCTTTGACGTTGGAGTCCACGTTCTTT
[37 nt withheld, positions 4676-4712]
ACCCTATCTCGGTCTATTCTTTTGATTTATAAGGGATTTTGCCGATTTCGGCCTATTGGTTAAAAAATGA
GCTGATTTAACAAAAATTTAACGCGAATTAATTCTGTGGAATGTGTGTCAGTTAGGGTGTGGAAAGTCCC
CAGGCTCCCCAGCAGGCAGAAGTATGCAAAGCATGCATCTCAATTAGTCAGCAACCAGGTGTGGAAAGTC
CCCAGGCTCCCCAGCAGGCAGAAGTATGCAAAGCATGCATCTCAATTAGTCAGCAACCATAGTCCCGCCC
CTAACTCCGCCCATCCCGCCCCTAACTCCGCCCAGTTCCGCCCATTCTCCGCCCCATGGCTGACTAATTT
TTTTTATTTATGCAGAGGCCGAGGCCGCCTCTGCCTCTGAGCTATTCCAGAAGTAGTGAGGAGGCTTTTT
TGGAGGCCTAGGCTTTTGCAAAAAGCTCCCGGGAGCTTGTATATCCATTTTCGGATCTGATCAGCACGTG
TTGACAATTAATCATCGGCATAGTATATCGGCATAGTATAATACGACAAGGTGAGGAACTAAACCATGGC
CAAGTTGACCAGTGCCGTTCCGGTGCTCACCGCGCGCGACGTCGCCGGAGCGGTCGAGTTCTGGACCGAC
CGGCTCGGGTTCTCCCGGGACTTCGTGGAGGACGACTTCGCCGGTGTGGTCCGGGACGACGTGACCCTGT
TCATCAGCGCGGTCCAGGACCAGGTGGTGCCGGACAACACCCTGGCCTGGGTGTGGGTGCGCGGCCTGGA
CGAGCTGTACGCCGAGTGGTCGGAGGTCGTGTCCACGAACTTCCGGGACGCCTCCGGGCCGGCCATGACC
GAGATCGGCGAGCAGCCGTGGGGGCGGGAGTTCGCCCTGCGCGACCCGGCCGGCAACTGCGTGCACTTCG
TGGCCGAGGAGCAGGACTGACACGTGCTACGAGATTTCGATTCCACCGCCGCCTTCTATGAAAGGTTGGG
CTTCGGAATCGTTTTCCGGGACGCCGGCTGGATGATCCTCCAGCGCGGGGATCTCATGCTGGAGTTCTTC
GCCCACCCCAACTTGTTTATTGCAGCTTATAATGGTTACAAATAAAGCAATAGCATCACAAATTTCACAA
ATAAAGCATTTTTTTCACTGCATTCTAGTTGTGGTTTGTCCAAACTCATCAATGTATCTTATCATGTCTG
TATACCGTCGACCTCTAGCTAGAGCTTGGCGTAATCATGGTCATAGCTGTTTCCTGTGTGAAATTGTTAT
CCGCTCACAATTCCACACAACATACGAGCCGGAAGCATAAAGTGTAAAGCCTGGGGTGCCTAATGAGTGA
GCTAACTCACATTAATTGCGTTGCGCTCACTGCCCGCTTTCCAGTCGGGAAACCTGTCGTGCCAGCTGCA
TTAATGAATCGGCCAACGCGCGGGGAGAGGCGGTTTGCGTATTGGGCGCTCTTCCGCTTCCTCGCTCACT
GACTCGCTGCGCTCGGTCGTTCGGCTGCGGCGAGCGGTATCAGCTCACTCAAAGGCGGTAATACGGTTAT
CCACAGAATCAGGGGATAACGCAGGAAAGAACATGTGAGCAAAAGGCCAGCAAAAGGCCAGGAACCGTAA
AAAGGCCGCGTTGCTGGCGTTTTTCCATAGGCTCCGCCCCCCTGACGAGCATCACAAAAATCGACGCTCA
AGTCAGAGGTGGCGAAACCCGACAGGACTATAAAGATACCAGGCGTTTCCCCCTGGAAGCTCCCTCGTGC
GCTCTCCTGTTCCGACCCTGCCGCTTACCGGATACCTGTCCGCCTTTCTCCCTTCGGGAAGCGTGGCGCT
TTCTCATAGCTCACGCTGTAGGTATCTCAGTTCGGTGTAGGTCGTTCGCTCCAAGCTGGGCTGTGTGCAC
GAACCCCCCGTTCAGCCCGACCGCTGCGCCTTATCCGGTAACTATCGTCTTGAGTCCAACCCGGTAAGAC
ACGACTTATCGCCACTGGCAGCAGCCACTGGTAACAGGATTAGCAGAGCGAGGTATGTAGGCGGTGCTAC
AGAGTTCTTGAAGTGGTGGCCTAACTACGGCTACACTAGAAGAACAGTATTTGGTATCTGCGCTCTGCTG
AAGCCAGTTACCTTCGGAAAAAGAGTTGGTAGCTCTTGATCCGGCAAACAAACCACCGCTGGTAGCGGTG
GTTTTTTTGTTTGCAAGCAGCAGATTACGCGCAGAAAAAAAGGATCTCAAGAAGATCCTTTGATCTTTTC
TACGGGGTCTGACGCTCAGTGGAACGAAAACTCACGTTAAGGGATTTTGGTCATGAGATTATCAAAAAGG
ATCTTCACCTAGATCCTTTTAAATTAAAAATGAAGTTTTAAATCAATCTAAAGTATATATGAGTAAACTT
GGTCTGACAGTTACCAATGCTTAATCAGTGAGGCACCTATCTCAGCGATCTGTCTATTTCGTTCATCCAT
AGTTGCCTGACTCCCCGTCGTGTAGATAACTACGATACGGGAGGGCTTACCATCTGGCCCCAGTGCTGCA
ATGATACCGCGAGACCCACGCTCACCGGCTCCAGATTTATCAGCAATAAACCAGCCAGCCGGAAGGGCCG
AGCGCAGAAGTGGTCCTGCAACTTTATCCGCCTCCATCCAGTCTATTAATTGTTGCCGGGAAGCTAGAGT
AAGTAGTTCGCCAGTTAATAGTTTGCGCAACGTTGTTGCCATTGCTACAGGCATCGTGGTGTCACGCTCG
TCGTTTGGTATGGCTTCATTCAGCTCCGGTTCCCAACGATCAAGGCGAGTTACATGATCCCCCATGTTGT
GCAAAAAAGCGGTTAGCTCCTTCGGTCCTCCGATCGTTGTCAGAAGTAAGTTGGCCGCAGTGTTATCACT
CATGGTTATGGCAGCACTGCATAATTCTCTTACTGTCATGCCATCCGTAAGATGCTTTTCTGTGACTGGT
GAGTACTCAACCAAGTCATTCTGAGAATAGTGTATGCGGCGACCGAGTTGCTCTTGCCCGGCGTCAATAC
GGGATAATACCGCGCCACATAGCAGAACTTTAAAAGTGCTCATCATTGGAAAACGTTCTTCGGGGCGAAA
ACTCTCAAGGATCTTACCGCTGTTGAGATCCAGTTCGATGTAACCCACTCGTGCACCCAACTGATCTTCA
GCATCTTTTACTTTCACCAGCGTTTCTGGGTGAGCAAAAACAGGAAGGCAAAATGCCGCAAAAAAGGGAA
TAAGGGCGACACGGAAATGTTGAATACTCATACTCTTCCTTTTTCAATATTATTGAAGCATTTATCAGGG
TTATTGTCTCATGAGCGGATACATATTTGAATGTATTTAGAAAAATAAACAAATAGGGGTTCCGCGCACA
TTTCCCCGAAAAGTGCCACCTGACGTCGACG
